>Addgene plasmid #178857 | pCAGGS-chPKCdelta/eDHFR(69K6)-EGFP | depositor full sequence | sequence record 347294 | Full Sequence
GTCGACATTGATTATTGACTAGTTATTAATAGTAATCAATTACGGGGTCATTAGTTCATAGCCCATATAT
GGAGTTCCGCGTTACATAACTTACGGTAAATGGCCCGCCTGGCTGACCGCCCAACGACCCCCGCCCATTG
ACGTCAATAATGACGTATGTTCCCATAGTAACGCCAATAGGGACTTTCCATTGACGTCAATGGGTGGACT
ATTTACGGTAAACTGCCCACTTGGCAGTACATCAAGTGTATCATATGCCAAGTACGCCCCCTATTGACGT
CAATGACGGTAAATGGCCCGCCTGGCATTATGCCCAGTACATGACCTTATGGGACTTTCCTACTTGGCAG
TACATCTACGTATTAGTCATCGCTATTACCATGGGTCGAGGTGAGCCCCACGTTCTGCTTCACTCTCCCC
ATCTCCCCCCCCTCCCCACCCCCAATTTTGTATTTATTTATTTTTTAATTATTTTGTGCAGCGATGGGGG
CGGGGGGGGGGGGGGCGCGCGCCAGGCGGGGCGGGGCGGGGGCGAGGGCGGGGCGGGGCGAGGCGGAGAG
GTGCGGCGGCAGCCAATCAGAGCGGCGCGCTCCGAAAGTTTCCTTTTATGGCGAGGCGGCGGCGGCGGCG
GCCCTATAAAAAGCGAAGCGCGCGGCGGGCGGGAGTCGCTGCGTTGCCTTCGCCCCGTGCCCCGCTCCGC
GCCGCCTCGCGCCGCCCGCCCCGGCTCTGACTGACCGCGTTACTCCCACAGGTGAGCGGGCGGGACGGCC
CTTCTCCTCCGGGCTGTAATTAGCGCTTGGTTTAATGACGGCTCGTTTCTTTTCTGTGGCTGCGTGAAAG
CCTTAAAGGGCTCCGGGAGGGCCCTTTGTGCGGGGGGGAGCGGCTCGGGGGGTGCGTGCGTGTGTGTGTG
CGTGGGGAGCGCCGCGTGCGGCCCGCGCTGCCCGGCGGCTGTGAGCGCTGCGGGCGCGGCGCGGGGCTTT
GTGCGCTCCGCGTGTGCGCGAGGGGAGCGCGGCCGGGGGCGGTGCCCCGCGGTGCGGGGGGGCTGCGAGG
GGAACAAAGGCTGCGTGCGGGGTGTGTGCGTGGGGGGGTGAGCAGGGGGTGTGGGCGCGGCGGTCGGGCT
GTAACCCCCCCCTGCACCCCCCTCCCCGAGTTGCTGAGCACGGCCCGGCTTCGGGTGCGGGGCTCCGTGC
GGGGCGTGGCGCGGGGCTCGCCGTGCCGGGCGGGGGGTGGCGGCAGGTGGGGGTGCCGGGCGGGGCGGGG
CCGCCTCGGGCCGGGGAGGGCTCGGGGGAGGGGCGCGGCGGCCCCGGAGCGCCGGCGGCTGTCGAGGCGC
GGCGAGCCGCAGCCATTGCCTTTTATGGTAATCGTGCGAGAGGGCGCAGGGACTTCCTTTGTCCCAAATC
TGGCGGAGCCGAAATCTGGGAGGCGCCGCCGCACCCCCTCTAGCGGGCGCGGGCGAAGCGGTGCGGCGCC
GGCAGGAAGGAAATGGGCGGGGAGGGCCTTCGTGCGTCGCCGCGCCGCCGTCCCCTTCTCCATCTCCAGC
CTCGGGGCTGCCGCAGGGGGACGGCTGCCTTCGGGGGGGACGGGGCAGGGCGGGGTTCGGCTTCTGGCGT
GTGACCGGCGGCTCTAGAGCCTCTGCTAACCATGTTCATGCCTTCTTCTTTTTCCTACAGCTCCTGGGCA
ACGTGCTGGTTGTTGTGCTGTCTCATCATTTTGGCAAAGAATTCATAGTAGCTAGCAGTTGCTCGAGGCC
ACCATGGCGCCGTTCCTGCGCATCGCCTTCAACTCCTATGAGCTGGGCTCCCTGCAGGCCGAGGACGAGG
CGAACCAGCCCTTCTGTGCCGTGAAGATGAAGGAGGCGCTCAGCACAGAGCGTGGGAAAACACTGGTGCA
GAAGAAGCCGACCATGTATCCTGAGTGGAAGTCGACGTTCGACGCCCACATCTATGAGGGGCGCGTCATC
CAGATTGTGCTAATGCGGGCAGCAGAGGAGCCAGTGTCTGAGGTGACCGTGGGTGTGTCGGTGCTGGCCG
AGCGCTGCAAGAAGAACAATGGCAAGGCTGAGTTCTGGCTGGACCTGCAGCCTCAGGCCAAGGTGTTGAT
GTCTGTTCAGTATTTCCTGGAGGACGTGGATTGCAAACAGTCTATGCGCAGTGAGGACGAGGCCAAGTTC
CCAACGATGAACCGCCGCGGAGCCATCAAACAGGCCAAAATCCACTACATCAAGAACCATGAGTTTATCG
CCACCTTCTTTGGGCAACCCACCTTCTGTTCTGTGTGCAAAGACTTTGTCTGGGGCCTCAACAAGCAAGG
CTACAAATGCAGGCAATGTAACGCTGCCATCCACAAGAAATGCATCGACAAGATCATCGGCAGATGCACT
GGCACCGCGGCCAACAGCCGGGACACTATATTCCAGAAAGAACGCTTCAACATCGACATGCCGACCGGTT
CTGGGTCCGCAGCCAGTAGCGCCGGAAGTATGATCAGTCTGATTGCGGCGTTAGCGGTAGATCGCGTTAT
CGGCATGGAAAACGCCATGCCGTGGAACCTGCCTGCCGATCTCGCCTGGTTTAAACGCAACACCTTAAAT
AAACCCGTGATTATGGGCCGCCATACCTGGGAATCAATCGGTCGTCCGTTGCCAGGACGCAAAAATATTA
TCCTCAGCAGTCAACCGGGTACGGACAAAAAAAAGAAAAAGAAAGATCGCGTAACGTGGGTGAAGTCGGT
GGATGAAGCCATCGCGGCGTGTGGTGACGTACCAGAAATCATGGTGATTGGCGGCGGTCGCGTTTATGAA
CAGTTCTTGCCAAAAGCGCAAAAACTGTATCTGACGCATATCGACGCAGAAGTGGAAGGCGACACCCATT
TCCCGGATTACGAGCCGGATGACTGGGAATCGGTATTCAGCGAATTCCACGATGCTGATGCGCAGAACTC
TCACAGCTATTGCTTTGAGATTCTGGAGCGGCGGGGTGCTTCGGGTGGCGGCGGATCTTCAGCTCCCGGG
GGCATCAACCAGAAGCTTTTGGCTGAGGCCTTGAACCAAGTCACCCAGAGAGCCTCCCGGAGATCAGACT
CAGCCTCCTCAGAGCCTGTTGGGATATATCAGGGTTTCGAGAAGAAGACCGGAGTTGCTGGGGAGGACAT
GCAAGACAACAGTGGGACCTACGGCAAGATCTGGGAGGGCAGCAGCAAGTGCAACATCAACAACTTCATC
TTCCACAAGGTCCTGGGCAAAGGCAGCTTCGGGAAGGTGCTGCTTGGAGAGCTGAAGGGCAGAGGAGAGT
ACTTTGCCATCAAGGCCCTCAAGAAGGATGTGGTCCTGATCGACGACGACGTGGAGTGCACCATGGTTGA
GAAGCGGGTGCTGACACTTGCCGCAGAGAATCCCTTTCTCACCCACCTCATCTGCACCTTCCAGACCAAG
GACCACCTGTTCTTTGTGATGGAGTTCCTCAACGGGGGGGACCTGATGTACCACATCCAGGACAAAGGCC
GCTTTGAACTCTACCGTGCCACGTTTTATGCCGCTGAGATAATGTGTGGACTGCAGTTTCTACACAGCAA
GGGCATCATTTACAGGGACCTCAAACTGGACAATGTGCTGTTGGACCGGGATGGCCACATCAAGATTGCC
GACTTTGGGATGTGCAAAGAGAACATATTCGGGGAGAGCCGGGCCAGCACCTTCTGCGGCACCCCTGACT
ATATCGCCCCTGAGATCCTACAGGGCCTGAAGTACACATTCTCTGTGGACTGGTGGTCTTTCGGGGTCCT
TCTGTACGAGATGCTCATTGGCCAGTCCCCCTTCCATGGTGATGATGAGGATGAACTCTTCGAGTCCATC
CGTGTGGACACGCCACATTATCCCCGCTGGATCACCAAGGAGTCCAAGGACATCCTGGAGAAGCTCTTTG
AAAGGGAACCAACCAAGAGGCTGGGAGTGACGGGAAACATCAAAATCCACCCCTTCTTCAAGACCATAAA
CTGGACTCTGCTGGAAAAGCGGAGGTTGGAGCCACCCTTCAGGCCCAAAGTGAAGTCACCCAGAGACTAC
AGTAACTTTGACCAGGAGTTCCTGAACGAGAAGGCGCGCCTCTCCTACAGCGACAAGAACCTCATCGACT
CCATGGACCAGTCTGCATTCGCTGGCTTCTCCTTTGTGAACCCCAAATTCGAGCACCTCCTGGAAGATGC
GGCCGCTGGTAGTGGTGCTGGCTCTGGTGCTGGTAGTGGCGCTGGTTCCGGTGCTGGCTCTTCGGCCGCT
ATGGTGAGCAAGGGCGAGGAGCTGTTCACCGGGGTGGTGCCCATCCTGGTCGAGCTGGACGGCGACGTAA
ACGGCCACAAGTTCAGCGTGTCCGGCGAGGGCGAGGGCGATGCCACCTACGGCAAGCTGACCCTGAAGTT
CATCTGCACCACCGGCAAGCTGCCCGTGCCCTGGCCCACCCTCGTGACCACCCTGACCTACGGCGTGCAG
TGCTTCAGCCGCTACCCCGACCACATGAAGCAGCACGACTTCTTCAAGTCCGCCATGCCCGAAGGCTACG
TCCAGGAGCGCACCATCTTCTTCAAGGACGACGGCAACTACAAGACCCGCGCCGAGGTGAAGTTCGAGGG
CGACACCCTGGTGAACCGCATCGAGCTGAAGGGCATCGACTTCAAGGAGGACGGCAACATCCTGGGGCAC
AAGCTGGAGTACAACTACAACAGCCACAACGTCTATATCATGGCCGACAAGCAGAAGAACGGCATCAAGG
TGAACTTCAAGATCCGCCACAACATCGAGGACGGCAGCGTGCAGCTCGCCGACCACTACCAGCAGAACAC
CCCCATCGGCGACGGCCCCGTGCTGCTGCCCGACAACCACTACCTGAGCACCCAGTCCGCCCTGAGCAAA
GACCCCAACGAGAAGCGCGATCACATGGTCCTGCTGGAGTTCGTGACCGCCGCCGGGATCACTCTCGGCA
TGGACGAGCTGTACAAGTAGGAGCTCCAGCTTTTGTTCCCTTTAGTGAGGGTTAATTGCGCGCTTGGCGT
AATCATGGTCATAGCTGTTTCCTGTGTGAAATTGTTATCCGCTAATTCACTCCTCAGGTGCAGGCTGCCT
ATCAGAAGGTGGTGGCTGGTGTGGCCAATGCCCTGGCTCACAAATACCACTGAGATCTTTTTCCCTCTGC
CAAAAATTATGGGGACATCATGAAGCCCCTTGAGCATCTGACTTCTGGCTAATAAAGGAAATTTATTTTC
ATTGCAATAGTGTGTTGGAATTTTTTGTGTCTCTCACTCGGAAGGACATATGGGAGGGCAAATCATTTAA
AACATCAGAATGAGTATTTGGTTTAGAGTTTGGCAACATATGCCCATATGCTGGCTGCCATGAACAAAGG
TTGGCTATAAAGAGGTCATCAGTATATGAAACAGCCCCCTGCTGTCCATTCCTTATTCCATAGAAAAGCC
TTGACTTGAGGTTAGATTTTTTTTATATTTTGTTTTGTGTTATTTTTTTCTTTAACATCCCTAAAATTTT
CCTTACATGTTTTACTAGCCAGATTTTTCCTCCTCTCCTGACTACTCCCAGTCATAGCTGTCCCTCTTCT
CTTATGGAGATCCCTCGACCTGCAGCCCAAGCTTGGCGTAATCATGGTCATAGCTGTTTCCTGTGTGAAA
TTGTTATCCGCTCACAATTCCACACAACATACGAGCCGGAAGCATAAAGTGTAAAGCCTGGGGTGCCTAA
TGAGTGAGCTAACTCACATTAATTGCGTTGCGCTCACTGCCCGCTTTCCAGTCGGGAAACCTGTCGTGCC
AGCGGATCCGCATCTCAATTAGTCAGCAACCATAGTCCCGCCCCTAACTCCGCCCATCCCGCCCCTAACT
CCGCCCAGTTCCGCCCATTCTCCGCCCCATGGCTGACTAATTTTTTTTATTTATGCAGAGGCCGAGGCCG
CCTCGGCCTCTGAGCTATTCCAGAAGTAGTGAGGAGGCTTTTTTGGAGGCCTAGGCTTTTGCAAAAAGCT
AACTTGTTTATTGCAGCTTATAATGGTTACAAATAAAGCAATAGCATCACAAATTTCACAAATAAAGCAT
TTTTTTCACTGCATTCTAGTTGTGGTTTGTCCAAACTCATCAATGTATCTTATCATGTCTGGATCCGCTG
CATTAATGAATCGGCCAACGCGCGGGGAGAGGCGGTTTGCGTATTGGGCGCTCTTCCGCTTCCTCGCTCA
CTGACTCGCTGCGCTCGGTCGTTCGGCTGCGGCGAGCGGTATCAGCTCACTCAAAGGCGGTAATACGGTT
ATCCACAGAATCAGGGGATAACGCAGGAAAGAACATGTGAGCAAAAGGCCAGCAAAAGGCCAGGAACCGT
AAAAAGGCCGCGTTGCTGGCGTTTTTCCATAGGCTCCGCCCCCCTGACGAGCATCACAAAAATCGACGCT
CAAGTCAGAGGTGGCGAAACCCGACAGGACTATAAAGATACCAGGCGTTTCCCCCTGGAAGCTCCCTCGT
GCGCTCTCCTGTTCCGACCCTGCCGCTTACCGGATACCTGTCCGCCTTTCTCCCTTCGGGAAGCGTGGCG
CTTTCTCAATGCTCACGCTGTAGGTATCTCAGTTCGGTGTAGGTCGTTCGCTCCAAGCTGGGCTGTGTGC
ACGAACCCCCCGTTCAGCCCGACCGCTGCGCCTTATCCGGTAACTATCGTCTTGAGTCCAACCCGGTAAG
ACACGACTTATCGCCACTGGCAGCAGCCACTGGTAACAGGATTAGCAGAGCGAGGTATGTAGGCGGTGCT
ACAGAGTTCTTGAAGTGGTGGCCTAACTACGGCTACACTAGAAGGACAGTATTTGGTATCTGCGCTCTGC
TGAAGCCAGTTACCTTCGGAAAAAGAGTTGGTAGCTCTTGATCCGGCAAACAAACCACCGCTGGTAGCGG
TGGTTTTTTTGTTTGCAAGCAGCAGATTACGCGCAGAAAAAAAGGATCTCAAGAAGATCCTTTGATCTTT
TCTACGGGGTCTGACGCTCAGTGGAACGAAAACTCACGTTAAGGGATTTTGGTCATGAGATTATCAAAAA
GGATCTTCACCTAGATCCTTTTAAATTAAAAATGAAGTTTTAAATCAATCTAAAGTATATATGAGTAAAC
TTGGTCTGACAGTTACCAATGCTTAATCAGTGAGGCACCTATCTCAGCGATCTGTCTATTTCGTTCATCC
ATAGTTGCCTGACTCCCCGTCGTGTAGATAACTACGATACGGGAGGGCTTACCATCTGGCCCCAGTGCTG
CAATGATACCGCGAGACCCACGCTCACCGGCTCCAGATTTATCAGCAATAAACCAGCCAGCCGGAAGGGC
CGAGCGCAGAAGTGGTCCTGCAACTTTATCCGCCTCCATCCAGTCTATTAATTGTTGCCGGGAAGCTAGA
GTAAGTAGTTCGCCAGTTAATAGTTTGCGCAACGTTGTTGCCATTGCTACAGGCATCGTGGTGTCACGCT
CGTCGTTTGGTATGGCTTCATTCAGCTCCGGTTCCCAACGATCAAGGCGAGTTACATGATCCCCCATGTT
GTGCAAAAAAGCGGTTAGCTCCTTCGGTCCTCCGATCGTTGTCAGAAGTAAGTTGGCCGCAGTGTTATCA
CTCATGGTTATGGCAGCACTGCATAATTCTCTTACTGTCATGCCATCCGTAAGATGCTTTTCTGTGACTG
GTGAGTACTCAACCAAGTCATTCTGAGAATAGTGTATGCGGCGACCGAGTTGCTCTTGCCCGGCGTCAAT
ACGGGATAATACCGCGCCACATAGCAGAACTTTAAAAGTGCTCATCATTGGAAAACGTTCTTCGGGGCGA
AAACTCTCAAGGATCTTACCGCTGTTGAGATCCAGTTCGATGTAACCCACTCGTGCACCCAACTGATCTT
CAGCATCTTTTACTTTCACCAGCGTTTCTGGGTGAGCAAAAACAGGAAGGCAAAATGCCGCAAAAAAGGG
AATAAGGGCGACACGGAAATGTTGAATACTCATACTCTTCCTTTTTCAATATTATTGAAGCATTTATCAG
GGTTATTGTCTCATGAGCGGATACATATTTGAATGTATTTAGAAAAATAAACAAATAGGGGTTCCGCGCA
CATTTCCCCGAAAAGTGCCACCTG
Features (pLannotate 1.2.2; 19 found; start..end, strand, type, name):
      4..383     +  enhancer       CMV enhancer: human cytomegalovirus immediate early enhancer
    386..661     +  promoter       chicken β-actin promoter: No description available
    662..1670    +  intron         chimeric intron: chimera between introns from chicken β-actin and rabbit β-globin
   1754..4198    +  CDS            PRKCD: KPCD_HUMAN - Also known as PKCD From Homo sapiens (Human).
   4271..4987    +  CDS            EGFP: EGFP is a basic (constitutively fluorescent) green fluorescent protein published in 1996, derived from Aequorea victoria. It is reported to be a rapidly-maturing weak dimer with moderate acid sensitivity.
   5009..5027    -  promoter       T3 promoter: promoter for bacteriophage T3 RNA polymerase
   5086..5160    +  CDS            HBB (fragment): HBB_PONPY - Experimental evidence at transcript level: Swiss-Prot protein existence level 2. Involved in oxygen transport from the lung to the various peripheral tissues. From Pongo pygmaeus (Bornean orangutan).
   5231..5286    +  polyA_signal   β-globin poly(A) signal: rabbit β-globin polyadenylation signal (Gil and Proudfoot, 1987)
   5671..5687    -  protein_bind   lac operator: The lac repressor binds to the lac operator to inhibit transcription in E. coli. This inhibition can be relieved by adding lactose or isopropyl-β-D-thiogalactopyranoside (IPTG). lac repressor encoded by lacI
   5695..5725    -  promoter       lac promoter: promoter for the E. coli lac operon
   5740..5761    -  protein_bind   CAP binding site: CAP binding activates transcription in the presence of cAMP. E. coli catabolite activator protein
   5774..5813    -  CDS            lacI (fragment): lac repressor; lacI; The lac repressor binds to the lac operator to inhibit transcription in E. coli. This inhibition can be relieved by adding lactose or isopropyl-β-D-thiogalactopyranoside (IPTG).
   5820..5842    +  promoter       SV40 promoter (fragment): SV40 enhancer and early promoter
   5866..6001    +  rep_origin     SV40 ori: SV40 origin of replication
   6021..6155    +  polyA_signal   SV40 poly(A) signal: SV40 polyadenylation signal
   6157..6211    -  CDS            lacI (fragment): lac repressor; lacI; The lac repressor binds to the lac operator to inhibit transcription in E. coli. This inhibition can be relieved by adding lactose or isopropyl-β-D-thiogalactopyranoside (IPTG).
   6394..6982    -  rep_origin     ori: high-copy-number ColE1/pMB1/pBR322/pUC origin of replication
   7153..8013    -  CDS            AmpR: β-lactamase; bla; confers resistance to ampicillin, carbenicillin, and related antibiotics
   8014..8118    -  promoter       AmpR promoter: bla
