>Addgene plasmid #178857 | pCAGGS-chPKCdelta/eDHFR(69K6)-EGFP | addgene full sequence | sequence record 351721 | Addgene Partial NGS Result
GGGGCGGGGCGAGGGGCGGGGCGGGGCGAGGCGGAGAGGTGCGGCGGCAGCCAATCAGAGCGGCGCGCTC
CGAAAGTTTCCTTTTATGGCGAGGCGGCGGCGGCGGCGGCCCTATAAAAAGCGAAGCGCGCGGCGGGCGG
GAGTCGCTGCGCGCTGCCTTCGCCCCGTGCCCCGCTCCGCCGCCGCCTCGCGCCGCCCGCCCCGGCTCTG
ACTGACCGCGTTACTCCCACAGGTGAGCGGGCGGGACGGCCCTTCTCCTCCGGGCTGTAATTAGCGCTTG
GTTTAATGACGGCTTGTTTCTTTTCTGTGGCTGCGTGAAAGCCTTGAGGGGCTCCGGGAGGGCCCTTTGT
GCGGGGGGAGCGGCTCGGGGGGTGCGTGCGTGTGTGTGTGCGTGGGGAGCGCCGCGTGCGGCTCCGCGCT
GCCCGGCGGCTGTGAGCGCTGCGGGCGCGGCGCGGGGCTTTGTGCGCTCCGCAGTGTGCGCGAGGGGAGC
GCGGCCGGGGGCGGTGCCCCGCGGTGCGGGGGGGGCTGCGAGGGGAACAAAGGCTGCGTGCGGGGTGTGT
GCGTGGGGGGGTGAGCAGGGGGTGTGGGCGCGTCGGTCGGGCTGCAACCCCCCCTGCACCCCCCTCCCCG
AGTTGCTGAGCACGGCCCGGCTTCGGGTGCGGGGCTCCGTACGGGGCGTGGCGCGGGGCTCGCCGTGCCG
GGCGGGGGGTGGCGGCAGGTGGGGGTGCCGGGCGGGGCGGGGCCGCCTCGGGCCGGGGAGGGCTCGGGGG
AGGGGCGCGGCGGCCCCCGGAGCGCCGGCGGCTGTCGAGGCGCGGCGAGCCGCAGCCATTGCCTTTTATG
GTAATCGTGCGAGAGGGCGCAGGGACTTCCTTTGTCCCAAATCTGTGCGGAGCCGAAATCTGGGAGGCGC
CGCCGCACCCCCTCTAGCGGGCGCGGGGCGAAGCGGTGCGGCGCCGGCAGGAAGGAAATGGGCGGGGAGG
GCCTTCGTGCGTCGCCGCGCCGCCGTCCCCTTCTCCCTCTCCAGCCTCGGGGCTGTCCGCGGGGGGACGG
CTGCCTTCGGGGGGGACGGGGCAGGGCGGGGTTCGGCTTCTGGCGTGTGACCGGCGGCTCTAGAGCCTCT
GCTAACCATGTTCATGCCTTCTTCTTTTTCCTACAGCTCCTGGGCAACGTGCTGGTTATTGTGCTGTCTC
ATCATTTTGGCAAAGAATTCATAGTAGCTAGCAGTTGCTCGAGGCCACCATGGCGCCGTTCCTGCGCATC
GCCTTCAACTCCTATGAGCTGGGCTCCCTGCAGGCCGAGGACGAGGCGAACCAGCCCTTCTGTGCCGTGA
AGATGAAGGAGGCGCTCAGCACAGAGCGTGGGAAAACACTGGTGCAGAAGAAGCCGACCATGTATCCTGA
GTGGAAGTCGACGTTCGATGCCCACATCTATGAGGGGCGCGTCATCCAGATTGTGCTAATGCGGGCAGCA
GAGGAGCCAGTGTCTGAGGTGACCGTGGGTGTGTCGGTGCTGGCCGAGCGCTGCAAGAAGAACAATGGCA
AGGCTGAGTTCTGGCTGGACCTGCAGCCTCAGGCCAAGGTGTTGATGTCTGTTCAGTATTTCCTGGAGGA
CGTGGATTGCAAACAGTCTATGCGCAGTGAGGACGAGGCCAAGTTCCCAACGATGAACCGCCGCGGAGCC
ATCAAACAGGCCAAAATCCACTACATCAAGAACCATGAGTTTATCGCCACCTTCTTTGGGCAACCCACCT
TCTGTTCTGTGTGCAAAGACTTTGTCTGGGGCCTCAACAAGCAAGGCTACAAATGCAGGCAATGTAACGC
TGCCATCCACAAGAAATGCATCGACAAGATCATCGGCAGATGCACTGGCACCGCGGCCAACAGCCGGGAC
ACTATATTCCAGAAAGAACGCTTCAACATCGACATGCCGACCGGTTCTGGGTCCGCAGCCAGTAGCGCCG
GAAGTATGATCAGTCTGATTGCGGCGTTAGCGGTAGATCGCGTTATCGGCATGGAAAACGCCATGCCGTG
GAACCTGCCTGCCGATCTCGCCTGGTTTAAACGCAACACCTTAAATAAACCCGTGATTATGGGCCGCCAT
ACCTGGGAATCAATCGGTCGTCCGTTGCCAGGACGCAAAAATATTATCCTCAGCAGTCAACCGGGTACGG
ACAAAAAAAAGAAAAAGAAAGATCGCGTAACGTGGGTGAAGTCGGTGGATGAAGCCATCGCGGCGTGTGG
TGACGTACCAGAAATCATGGTGATTGGCGGCGGTCGCGTTTATGAACAGTTCTTGCCAAAAGCGCAAAAA
CTGTATCTGACGCATATCGACGCAGAAGTGGAAGGCGACACCCATTTCCCGGATTACGAGCCGGATGACT
GGGAATCGGTATTCAGCGAATTCCACGATGCTGATGCGCAGAACTCTCACAGCTATTGCTTTGAGATTCT
GGAGCGGCGGGGTGCTTCGGGTGGCGGCGGATCTTCAGCTCCCGGGGGCATCAACCAGAAGCTTTTGGCT
GAGGCCTTGAACCAAGTCACCCAGAGAGCCTCCCGGAGATCAGACTCAGCCTCCTCAGAGCCTGTTGGGA
TATATCAGGGTTTCGAGAAGAAGACCGGAGTTGCTGGGGAGGACATGCAAGACAACAGTGGGACCTACGG
CAAGATCTGGGAGGGCAGCAGCAAGTGCAACATCAACAACTTCATCTTCCACAAGGTCCTGGGCAAAGGC
AGCTTCGGGAAGGTGCTGCTTGGAGAGCTGAAGGGCAGAGGAGAGTACTTTGCCATCAAGGCCCTCAAGA
AGGATGTGGTCCTGATCGACGACGACGTGGAGTGCACCATGGTTGAGAAGCGGGTGCTGACACTTGCCGC
AGAGAATCCCTTTCTCACCCACCTCATCTGCACCTTCCAGACCAAGGACCACCTGTTCTTTGTGATGGAG
TTCCTCAACGGGGGGGACCTGATGTACCACATCCAGGACAAAGGCCGCTTTGAACTCTACCGTGCCACGT
TTTATGCCGCTGAGATAATGTGTGGACTGCAGTTTCTACACAGCAAGGGCATCATTTACAGGGACCTCAA
ACTGGACAATGTGCTGTTGGACCGGGATGGCCACATCAAGATTGCCGACTTTGGGATGTGCAAAGAGAAC
ATATTCGGGGAGAGCCGGGCCAGCACCTTCTGCGGCACCCCTGACTATATCGCCCCTGAGATCCTACAGG
GCCTGAAGTACACATTCTCTGTGGACTGGTGGTCTTTCGGGGTCCTTCTGTACGAGATGCTCATTGGCCA
GTCCCCCTTCCATGGTGATGATGAGGATGAACTCTTCGAGTCCATCCGTGTGGACACGCCACATTATCCC
CGCTGGATCACCAAGGAGTCCAAGGACATCCTGGAGAAGCTCTTTGAAAGGGAACCAACCAAGAGGCTGG
GAGTGACGGGAAACATCAAAATCCACCCCTTCTTCAAGACCATAAACTGGACTCTGCTGGAAAAGCGGAG
GTTGGAGCCACCCTTCAGGCCCAAAGTGAAGTCACCCAGAGACTACAGTAACTTTGACCAGGAGTTCCTG
AACGAGAAGGCGCGCCTCTCCTACAGCGACAAGAACCTCATCGACTCCATGGACCAGTCTGCATTCGCTG
GCTTCTCCTTTGTGAACCCCAAATTCGAGCACCTCCTGGAAGATGCGGCCGCTGGTAGTGGTGCTGGCTC
TGGTGCTGGTAGTGGCGCTGGTTCCGGTGCTGGCTCTTCGGCCGCTATGGTGAGCAAGGGCGAGGAGCTG
TTCACCGGGGTGGTGCCCATCCTGGTCGAGCTGGACGGCGACGTAAACGGCCACAAGTTCAGCGTGTCCG
GCGAGGGCGAGGGCGATGCCACCTACGGCAAGCTGACCCTGAAGTTCATCTGCACCACCGGCAAGCTGCC
CGTGCCCTGGCCCACCCTCGTGACCACCCTGACCTACGGCGTGCAGTGCTTCAGCCGCTACCCCGACCAC
ATGAAGCAGCACGACTTCTTCAAGTCCGCCATGCCCGAAGGCTACGTCCAGGAGCGCACCATCTTCTTCA
AGGACGACGGCAACTACAAGACCCGCGCCGAGGTGAAGTTCGAGGGCGACACCCTGGTGAACCGCATCGA
GCTGAAGGGCATCGACTTCAAGGAGGACGGCAACATCCTGGGGCACAAGCTGGAGTACAACTACAACAGC
CACAACGTCTATATCATGGCCGACAAGCAGAAGAACGGCATCAAGGTGAACTTCAAGATCCGCCACAACA
TCGAGGACGGCAGCGTGCAGCTCGCCGACCACTACCAGCAGAACACCCCCATCGGCGACGGCCCCGTGCT
GCTGCCCGACAACCACTACCTGAGCACCCAGTCCGCCCTGAGCAAAGACCCCAACGAGAAGCGCGATCAC
ATGGTCCTGCTGGAGTTCGTGACCGCCGCCGGGATCACTCTCGGCATGGACGAGCTGTACAAGTAGGAGC
TCCAGCTTTTGTTCCCTTTAGTGAGGGTTAATTGCGCGCTTGGCGTAATCATGGTCATAGCTGTTTCCTG
TGTGAAATTGTTATCCGCTAATTCACTCCTCAGGTGCAGGCTGCCTATCAGAAGGTGGTGGCTGGTGTGG
CCAATGCCCTGGCTCACAAATACCACTGAGATCTTTTTCCCTCTGCCAAAAATTATGGGGACATCATGAA
GCCCCTTGAGCATCTGACTTCTGGCTAATAAAGGAAATTTATTTTCATTGCAATAGTGTGTTGGAATTTT
TTGTGTCTCTCACTCGGAAGGACATATGGGAGGGCAAATCATTTAAAACATCAGAATGAGTATTTGGTTT
AGAGTTTGGCAACATATGCCCATATGCTGGCTGCCATGAACAAAGGTTGGCTATAAAGAGGTCATCAGTA
TATGAAACAGCCCCCTGCTGTCCATTCCTTATTCCATAGAAAAGCCTTGACTTGAGGTTAGATTTTTTTT
ATATTTTGTTTTGTGTTATTTTTTTCTTTAACATCCCTAAAATTTTCCTTACATGTTTTACTAGCCAGAT
TTTTCCTCCTCTCCTGACTACTCCCAGTCATAGCTGTCCCTCTTCTCTTATGGAGATCCCTCGACCTGCA
GCCCAAGCTTGGCGTAATCATGGTCATAGCTGTTTCCTGTGTGAAATTGTTATCCGCTCACAATTCCACA
CAACATACGAGCCGGAAGCATAAAGTGTAAAGCCTGGGGTGCCTAATGAGTGAGCTAACTCACATTAATT
GCGTTGCGCTCACTGCCCGCTTTCCAGTCGGGAAACCTGTCGTGCCAGCGGATCCGCATCTCAATTAGTC
AGCAACCATAGTCCCGCCCCTAACTCCGCCCATCCCGCCCCTAACTCCGCCCAGTTCCGCCCATTCTCCG
CCCCATGGCTGACTAATTTTTTTTATTTATGCAGAGGCCGAGGCCGCCTCGGCCTCTGAGCTATTCCAGA
AGTAGTGAGGAGGCTTTTTTGGAGGCCTAGGCTTTTGCAAAAAGCTAACTTGTTTATTGCAGCTTATAAT
GGTTACAAATAAAGCAATAGCATCACAAATTTCACAAATAAAGCATTTTTTTCACTGCATTCTAGTTGTG
GTTTGTCCAAACTCATCAATGTATCTTATCATGTCTGGATCCGCTGCATTAATGAATCGGCCAACGCGCG
GGGAGAGGCGGTTTGCGTATTGGGCGCTCTTCCGCTTCCTCGCTCACTGACTCGCTGCGCTCGGTCGTTC
GGCTGCGGCGAGCGGTATCAGCTCACTCAAAGGCGGTAATACGGTTATCCACAGAATCAGGGGATAACGC
AGGAAAGAACATGTGAGCAAAAGGCCAGCAAAAGGCCAGGAACCGTAAAAAGGCCGCGTTGCTGGCGTTT
TTCCATAGGCTCCGCCCCCCTGACGAGCATCACAAAAATCGACGCTCAAGTCAGAGGTGGCGAAACCCGA
CAGGACTATAAAGATACCAGGCGTTTCCCCCTGGAAGCTCCCTCGTGCGCTCTCCTGTTCCGACCCTGCC
GCTTACCGGATACCTGTCCGCCTTTCTCCCTTCGGGAAGCGTGGCGCTTTCTCATAGCTCACGCTGTAGG
TATCTCAGTTCGGTGTAGGTCGTTCGCTCCAAGCTGGGCTGTGTGCACGAACCCCCCGTTCAGCCCGACC
GCTGCGCCTTATCCGGTAACTATCGTCTTGAGTCCAACCCGGTAAGACACGACTTATCGCCACTGGCAGC
AGCCACTGGTAACAGGATTAGCAGAGCGAGGTATGTAGGCGGTGCTACAGAGTTCTTGAAGTGGTGGCCT
AACTACGGCTACACTAGAAGAACAGTATTTGGTATCTGCGCTCTGCTGAAGCCAGTTACCTTCGGAAAAA
GAGTTGGTAGCTCTTGATCCGGCAAACAAACCACCGCTGGTAGCGGTGGTTTTTTTGTTTGCAAGCAGCA
GATTACGCGCAGAAAAAAAGGATCTCAAGAAGATCCTTTGATCTTTTCTACGGGGTCTGACGCTCAGTGG
AACGAAAACTCACGTTAAGGGATTTTGGTCATGAGATTATCAAAAAGGATCTTCACCTAGATCCTTTTAA
ATTAAAAATGAAGTTTTAAATCAATCTAAAGTATATATGAGTAAACTTGGTCTGACAGTTACCAATGCTT
AATCAGTGAGGCACCTATCTCAGCGATCTGTCTATTTCGTTCATCCATAGTTGCCTGACTCCCCGTCGTG
TAGATAACTACGATACGGGAGGGCTTACCATCTGGCCCCAGTGCTGCAATGATACCGCGAGACCCACGCT
CACCGGCTCCAGATTTATCAGCAATAAACCAGCCAGCCGGAAGGGCCGAGCGCAGAAGTGGTCCTGCAAC
TTTATCCGCCTCCATCCAGTCTATTAATTGTTGCCGGGAAGCTAGAGTAAGTAGTTCGCCAGTTAATAGT
TTGCGCAACGTTGTTGCCATTGCTACAGGCATCGTGGTGTCACGCTCGTCGTTTGGTATGGCTTCATTCA
GCTCCGGTTCCCAACGATCAAGGCGAGTTACATGATCCCCCATGTTGTGCAAAAAAGCGGTTAGCTCCTT
CGGTCCTCCGATCGTTGTCAGAAGTAAGTTGGCCGCAGTGTTATCACTCATGGTTATGGCAGCACTGCAT
AATTCTCTTACTGTCATGCCATCCGTAAGATGCTTTTCTGTGACTGGTGAGTACTCAACCAAGTCATTCT
GAGAATAGTGTATGCGGCGACCGAGTTGCTCTTGCCCGGCGTCAATACGGGATAATACCGCGCCACATAG
CAGAACTTTAAAAGTGCTCATCATTGGAAAACGTTCTTCGGGGCGAAAACTCTCAAGGATCTTACCGCTG
TTGAGATCCAGTTCGATGTAACCCACTCGTGCACCCAACTGATCTTCAGCATCTTTTACTTTCACCAGCG
TTTCTGGGTGAGCAAAAACAGGAAGGCAAAATGCCGCAAAAAAGGGAATAAGGGCGACACGGAAATGTTG
AATACTCATACTCTTCCTTTTTCAATATTATTGAAGCATTTATCAGGGTTATTGTCTCATGAGCGGATAC
ATATTTGAATGTATTTAGAAAAATAAACAAATAGGGGTTCCGCGCACATTTCCCCGAAAAGTGCCACCTG
GGTCGACATTGATTATTGACTAGTTATTAATAGTAATCAATTACGGGGTCATTAGTTCATAGCCCATATA
TGGAGTTCCGCGTTACATAACTTACGGTAAATGGCCCGCCTGGCTGACCGCCCAACGACCCCCGCCCATT
GACGTCAATAATGACGTATGTTCCCATAGTAACGCCAATAGGGACTTTCCATTGACGTCAATGGGTGGAG
TATTTACGGTAAACTGCCCACTTGGCAGTACATCAAGTGTATCATATGCCAAGTACGCCCCCTATTGACG
TCAATGACGGTAAATGGCCCGCCTGGCATTATGCCCAGTACATGACCTTATGGGACTTTCCTACTTGGCA
GTACATCTACGTATTAGTCATCGCTATTACCATGGTCGAGGTGAGCCCCACGTTCTGCTTCACTCTCCCC
ATCTCCCCCCCCTCCCCACCCCCAATTTTGTATTTATTTATTTTTTAATTATTTTGTGCAGCGATGGGGG
CGGGGGGGGGGGGGGG
Features (pLannotate 1.2.2; 20 found; start..end, strand, type, name):
    140..1156    +  intron         chimeric intron: chimera between introns from chicken β-actin and rabbit β-globin
   1154..1210    +  CDS            HBB (fragment): HBB_LEPEU - Experimental evidence at protein level: Swiss-Prot protein existence level 1. Involved in oxygen transport from the lung to the various peripheral tissues. From Lepus europaeus (European hare).
   1240..3684    +  CDS            PRKCD: KPCD_HUMAN - Also known as PKCD From Homo sapiens (Human).
   3757..4473    +  CDS            EGFP: EGFP is a basic (constitutively fluorescent) green fluorescent protein published in 1996, derived from Aequorea victoria. It is reported to be a rapidly-maturing weak dimer with moderate acid sensitivity.
   4495..4513    -  promoter       T3 promoter: promoter for bacteriophage T3 RNA polymerase
   4572..4646    +  CDS            HBB (fragment): HBB_PONPY - Experimental evidence at transcript level: Swiss-Prot protein existence level 2. Involved in oxygen transport from the lung to the various peripheral tissues. From Pongo pygmaeus (Bornean orangutan).
   4717..4772    +  polyA_signal   β-globin poly(A) signal: rabbit β-globin polyadenylation signal (Gil and Proudfoot, 1987)
   5157..5173    -  protein_bind   lac operator: The lac repressor binds to the lac operator to inhibit transcription in E. coli. This inhibition can be relieved by adding lactose or isopropyl-β-D-thiogalactopyranoside (IPTG). lac repressor encoded by lacI
   5181..5211    -  promoter       lac promoter: promoter for the E. coli lac operon
   5226..5247    -  protein_bind   CAP binding site: CAP binding activates transcription in the presence of cAMP. E. coli catabolite activator protein
   5260..5299    -  CDS            lacI (fragment): lac repressor; lacI; The lac repressor binds to the lac operator to inhibit transcription in E. coli. This inhibition can be relieved by adding lactose or isopropyl-β-D-thiogalactopyranoside (IPTG).
   5306..5328    +  promoter       SV40 promoter (fragment): SV40 enhancer and early promoter
   5352..5487    +  rep_origin     SV40 ori: SV40 origin of replication
   5507..5641    +  polyA_signal   SV40 poly(A) signal: SV40 polyadenylation signal
   5643..5697    -  CDS            lacI (fragment): lac repressor; lacI; The lac repressor binds to the lac operator to inhibit transcription in E. coli. This inhibition can be relieved by adding lactose or isopropyl-β-D-thiogalactopyranoside (IPTG).
   5880..6468    -  rep_origin     ori: high-copy-number ColE1/pMB1/pBR322/pUC origin of replication
   6639..7499    -  CDS            AmpR: β-lactamase; bla; confers resistance to ampicillin, carbenicillin, and related antibiotics
   7500..7604    -  promoter       AmpR promoter: bla
   7635..8014    +  enhancer       CMV enhancer: human cytomegalovirus immediate early enhancer
   8016..139     +  promoter       chicken β-actin promoter (across the origin): contains a 21-bp deletion relative to the standard chicken β-actin promoter
