[The description below was written by a language model from this plasmid's Addgene catalogue record and pLannotate feature annotations shown in this document.]
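Description:
pCAGGS-chPKCdelta/eDHFR(69K6)-EGFP is a mammalian expression plasmid built on the pCAGGS backbone. It is maintained in E. coli through a high-copy ColE1/pUC-type origin and selected with ampicillin via the β-lactamase gene and its native promoter. Expression in mammalian cells is driven by the CAG promoter, annotated here as its three parts: the CMV immediate-early enhancer, the chicken β-actin promoter and a chimeric chicken β-actin/rabbit β-globin intron. Transcripts are terminated by the rabbit β-globin polyadenylation signal. The short HBB fragments flagged around the cassette are most likely remnants of the β-globin exon sequence in this backbone rather than functional coding regions. The backbone also carries an SV40 origin and SV40 poly(A) signal, along with leftover lac promoter/operator and lacI fragments and a T3 promoter. No mammalian selection marker is annotated.

The insert, assembled by Gibson cloning, encodes a chimeric human protein kinase C delta (PRKCD). Residues 1–229 and 280–675 flank an engineered E. coli dihydrofolate reductase variant, eDHFR(69K6), which replaces the intervening segment, and EGFP is fused to the C-terminus. The automated annotation labels the whole chimeric region as a single PRKCD feature and does not mark the eDHFR module separately. The construct belongs to a chemogenetic system for controlling plasma membrane signalling. According to the depositor, the compound mDcTMP is used to control protein translocation, presumably by binding the eDHFR domain, as trimethoprim-based ligands do. EGFP allows the relocalisation to be followed by fluorescence imaging. The two sequence records (a depositor full sequence and a repository NGS result) differ by a few bases in length and in numbering origin but show the same feature architecture.
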