Addgene plasmid #178857: pCAGGS-chPKCdelta/eDHFR(69K6)-EGFP
Purpose: Mammalian expression of PKCδ-eDHFR(69K6) chimera fused to EGFP
Depositing lab: Shinya Tsukiji. Depositing organization: Nagoya Institute of Technology. Publication: A chemogenetic platform for controlling plasma membrane signaling and synthetic signal oscillation. Suzuki S, Nakamura A, Hatano Y, Yoshikawa M, Yoshii T, Sawada S, Atsuta-Tsunoda K, Aoki K, Tsukiji S. Cell Chem Biol. 2022 Sep 15;29(9):1446-1464.e10. doi: 10.1016/j.chembiol.2022.06.005. Epub 2022 Jul 13. PubMed 35835118.
Backbone
  Vector backbone: pCAGGS
  Backbone manufacturer: Dr. Jun-ichi Miyazaki (Osaka University, Japan)
  Backbone size w/o insert (bp): 4891
  Vector type: Mammalian Expression
Growth in bacteria
  Bacterial resistance: Ampicillin, 100 μg/mL
  Growth temperature: 37°C
  Growth strain: DH5alpha
  Copy number: High Copy
Gene/Insert
  Gene/Insert name: PKCδ(1-229)-eDHFR(69K6)-PKCδ(280-675)-EGFP
  Species: H. sapiens (human)
  Insert size (bp): 3253
  Entrez Gene: PRKCD (a.k.a. ALPS3, CVID9, MAY1, PKCD, nPKC-delta)
  Promoter: CAG
  Cloning method: Gibson Cloning
Terms and licenses: Academic/Nonprofit Terms; Industry Terms: Not Available to Industry
Depositor comments: The chemical mDcTMP, to control protein translocation, can be obtained from Funakoshi Co., Ltd. https://www.funakoshi.co.jp/exports_contents/95015. Please visit https://www.biorxiv.org/content/10.1101/2021.03.16.435568v1 for bioRxiv preprint.
How to cite: pCAGGS-chPKCdelta/eDHFR(69K6)-EGFP was a gift from Shinya Tsukiji (Addgene plasmid # 178857 ; http://n2t.net/addgene:178857 ; RRID:Addgene_178857)
